>Addgene plasmid #181741 | pAAV-EF1α-DIO-SN | addgene full sequence | sequence record 358665 | Addgene NGS Result
TCCTGCAGGCAGCTGCGCGCTCGCTCGCTCACTGAGGCCGCCCGGGCGTCGGGCGACCTTTGGTCGCCCG
GCCTCAGTGAGCGAGCGAGCGCGCAGAGAGGGAGTGGCCAACTCCATCACTAGGGGTTCCTGCGGCCGCA
CGCGTAAGCTTTGCAAAGATGGATAAAGTTTTAAACAGAGAGGAATCTTTGCAGCTAATGGACCTTCTAG
GTCTTGAAAGGAGTGGGAATTGGCTCCGGTGCCCGTCAGTGGGCAGAGCGCACATCGCCCACAGTCCCCG
AGAAGTTGGGGGGAGGGGTCGGCAATTGAACCGGTGCCTAGAGAAGGTGGCGCGGGGTAAACTGGGAAAG
TGATGTCGTGTACTGGCTCCGCCTTTTTCCCGAGGGTGGGGGAGAACCGTATATAAGTGCAGTAGTCGCC
GTGAACGTTCTTTTTCGCAACGGGTTTGCCGCCAGAACACAGGTAAGTGCCGTGTGTGGTTCCCGCGGGC
CTGGCCTCTTTACGGGTTATGGCCCTTGCGTGCCTTGAATTACTTCCACCTGGCTGCAGTACGTGATTCT
TGATCCCGAGCTTCGGGTTGGAAGTGGGTGGGAGAGTTCGAGGCCTTGCGCTTAAGGAGCCCCTTCGCCT
CGTGCTTGAGTTGAGGCCTGGCCTGGGCGCTGGGGCCGCCGCGTGCGAATCTGGTGGCACCTTCGCGCCT
GTCTCGCTGCTTTCGATAAGTCTCTAGCCATTTAAAATTTTTGATGACCTGCTGCGACGCTTTTTTTCTG
GCAAGATAGTCTTGTAAATGCGGGCCAAGATCTGCACACTGGTATTTCGGTTTTTGGGGCCGCGGGCGGC
GACGGGGCCCGTGCGTCCCAGCGCACATGTTCGGCGAGGCGGGGCCTGCGAGCGCGGCCACCGAGAATCG
GACGGGGGTAGTCTCAAGCTGGCCGGCCTGCTCTGGTGCCTGGCCTCGCGCCGCCGTGTATCGCCCCGCC
CTGGGCGGCAAGGCTGGCCCGGTCGGCACCAGTTGCGTGAGCGGAAAGATGGCCGCTTCCCGGCCCTGCT
GCAGGGAGCTCAAAATGGAGGACGCGGCGCTCGGGAGAGCGGGCGGGTGAGTCACCCACACAAAGGAAAA
GGGCCTTTCCGTCCTCAGCCGTCGCTTCATGTGACTCCACGGAGTACCGGGCGCCGTCCAGGCACCTCGA
TTAGTTCTCGAGCTTTTGGAGTACGTCGTCTTTAGGTTGGGGGGAGGGGTTTTATGCGATGGAGTTTCCC
CACACTGAGTGGGTGGAGACTGAAGTTAGGCCAGCTTGGCACTTGATGTAATTCTCCTTGGAATTTGCCC
TTTTTGAGTTTGGATCTTGGTTCATTCTCAAGCCTCAGACAGTGGTTCAAAGTTTTTTTCTTCCATTTCA
GGTGTCGTGAGGTACCGGATCCTCTAGAGTCGACTCCGGAATAACTTCGTATAGGATACTTTATACGAAG
TTATGCAGAATGGTAGCTGGATTGTAGCTGCTATTAGCAATATGAAACCTCTTAATAACTTCGTATAGCA
TACATTATACGAAGTTATGGCGCGCCTTAATCCTCGTCGCTACCGATGGCGCTGGTGATGCGGGGCACGC
TGTGGGCGTAGGCCACCTCGCGCTGGCACACGTGGTCGCGCTTGTCGCTAGTGTCCCTCGTCTGCTTGGT
GATGATGGTCACGAAGTGTGGGCCGGGGATCTCGATGGCGCGGCTGCCGTTGAAGGTCATCTTGCTGTCG
AAGTGGCCCATCATCTTGCCGCCGTCGGCGGTGGTGAAGCCGATGGTGGCGGTCTGGCGCACGGCGTTGG
GGCCGTGGGGGAACATGTGGGTCTCGCTGGGCAGGATGTCCACCAGCTGGTCGCGCATGATGGGGCCGTC
GGGCTGGAAGCCGTCGCAGTTCACGGTGATGCGGCTCACCACGCAGGTGTCGTCCAGCTCGTAGGTGTGG
TGGCTGGTCATGGTGCCGTCGTTCTCGAAGCGCACGGTGCGGTCGATGCTCAGGCCCTCGGGGAAGCACT
CCTGGGCGAAATGGCTGATGCCGTCGGGGTAGCGGGCGAAGAAGGGCTCGCCGTACTGGATCAGGTGGCA
GATGGGCTTCCAGCTCATGGGCAGCTTGCCGGTCTCGCACACGGCGTGCACGTTGAAGTCGCCGTGGGGG
AACTTGCTGCTGCCGTCGGCCACGATGGTGAACTTCTGGCCGTTCACCTCGCCGTCGATGAAGATTTTGA
AGGTCATGTCGCTCTGGAACAGGGCGGGGCCGACCTCTGAACCCATGCTAGCATAACTTCGTATAAAGTA
TCCTATACGAAGTTATTTGCCTTAACCCAGAAATTATCACTGTTATTCTTTAGAATGGTGCAAAGAATAA
CTTCGTATAATGTATGCTATACGAAGTTATGAATTCGATATCAAGCTTATCGATAATCAACCTCTGGATT
ACAAAATTTGTGAAAGATTGACTGGTATTCTTAACTATGTTGCTCCTTTTACGCTATGTGGATACGCTGC
TTTAATGCCTTTGTATCATGCTATTGCTTCCCGTATGGCTTTCATTTTCTCCTCCTTGTATAAATCCTGG
TTGCTGTCTCTTTATGAGGAGTTGTGGCCCGTTGTCAGGCAACGTGGCGTGGTGTGCACTGTGTTTGCTG
ACGCAACCCCCACTGGTTGGGGCATTGCCACCACCTGTCAGCTCCTTTCCGGGACTTTCGCTTTCCCCCT
CCCTATTGCCACGGCGGAACTCATCGCCGCCTGCCTTGCCCGCTGCTGGACAGGGGCTCGGCTGTTGGGC
ACTGACAATTCCGTGGTGTTGTCGGGGAAATCATCGTCCTTTCCTTGGCTGCTCGCCTATGTTGCCACCT
GGATTCTGCGCGGGACGTCCTTCTGCTACGTCCCTTCGGCCCTCAATCCAGCGGACCTTCCTTCCCGCGG
CCTGCTGCCGGCTCTGCGGCCTCTTCCGCGTCTTCGCCTTCGCCCTCAGACGAGTCGGATCTCCCTTTGG
GCCGCCTCCCCGCATCGATACCGAGCGCTGCTCGAGAGATCTACGGGTGGCATCCCTGTGACCCCTCCCC
AGTGCCTCTCCTGGCCCTGGAAGTTGCCACTCCAGTGCCCACCAGCCTTGTCCTAATAAAATTAAGTTGC
ATCATTTTGTCTGACTAGGTGTCCTTCTATAATATTATGGGGTGGAGGGGGGTGGTATGGAGCAAGGGGC
AAGTTGGGAAGACAACCTGTAGGGCCTGCGGGGTCTATTGGGAACCAAGCTGGAGTGCAGTGGCACAATC
TTGGCTCACTGCAATCTCCGCCTCCTGGGTTCAAGCGATTCTCCTGCCTCAGCCTCCCGAGTTGTTGGGA
TTCCAGGCATGCATGACCAGGCTCAGCTAATTTTTGTTTTTTTGGTAGAGACGGGGTTTCACCATATTGG
CCAGGCTGGTCTCCAACTCCTAATCTCAGGTGATCTACCCACCTTGGCCTCCCAAATTGCTGGGATTACA
GGCGTGAACCACTGCTCCCTTCCCTGTCCTTCTGATTTTGTAGGTAACCACGTGCGGACCGAGCGGCCGC
AGGAACCCCTAGTGATGGAGTTGGCCACTCCCTCTCTGCGCGCTCGCTCGCTCACTGAGGCCGGGCGACC
AAAGGTCGCCCGACGCCCGGGCTTTGCCCGGGCGGCCTCAGTGAGCGAGCGAGCGCGCAGCTGCCTGCAG
GGGCGCCTGATGCGGTATTTTCTCCTTACGCATCTGTGCGGTATTTCACACCGCATA
[95 nt withheld, positions 3768-3862]
T
[46 nt withheld, positions 3864-3909]
C
[141 nt withheld, positions 3911-4051]
CCTTTGACGTTGGAGTCCACGTTCTTT
[37 nt withheld, positions 4079-4115]
ACTCTATCTCGGGCTATTCTTTTGATTTATAAGGGATTTTGCCGATTTCGGTCTATTGGTTAAAAAATGA
GCTGATTTAACAAAAATTTAACGCGAATTTTAACAAAATATTAACGTTTACAATTTTATGGTGCACTCTC
AGTACAATCTGCTCTGATGCCGCATAGTTAAGCCAGCCCCGACACCCGCCAACACCCGCTGACGCGCCCT
GACGGGCTTGTCTGCTCCCGGCATCCGCTTACAGACAAGCTGTGACCGTCTCCGGGAGCTGCATGTGTCA
GAGGTTTTCACCGTCATCACCGAAACGCGCGAGACGAAAGGGCCTCGTGATACGCCTATTTTTATAGGTT
AATGTCATGATAATAATGGTTTCTTAGACGTCAGGTGGCACTTTTCGGGGAAATGTGCGCGGAACCCCTA
TTTGTTTATTTTTCTAAATACATTCAAATATGTATCCGCTCATGAGACAATAACCCTGATAAATGCTTCA
ATAATATTGAAAAAGGAAGAGTATGAGTATTCAACATTTCCGTGTCGCCCTTATTCCCTTTTTTGCGGCA
TTTTGCCTTCCTGTTTTTGCTCACCCAGAAACGCTGGTGAAAGTAAAAGATGCTGAAGATCAGTTGGGTG
CACGAGTGGGTTACATCGAACTGGATCTCAACAGCGGTAAGATCCTTGAGAGTTTTCGCCCCGAAGAACG
TTTTCCAATGATGAGCACTTTTAAAGTTCTGCTATGTGGCGCGGTATTATCCCGTATTGACGCCGGGCAA
GAGCAACTCGGTCGCCGCATACACTATTCTCAGAATGACTTGGTTGAGTACTCACCAGTCACAGAAAAGC
ATCTTACGGATGGCATGACAGTAAGAGAATTATGCAGTGCTGCCATAACCATGAGTGATAACACTGCGGC
CAACTTACTTCTGACAACGATCGGAGGACCGAAGGAGCTAACCGCTTTTTTGCACAACATGGGGGATCAT
GTAACTCGCCTTGATCGTTGGGAACCGGAGCTGAATGAAGCCATACCAAACGACGAGCGTGACACCACGA
TGCCTGTAGCAATGGCAACAACGTTGCGCAAACTATTAACTGGCGAACTACTTACTCTAGCTTCCCGGCA
ACAATTAATAGACTGGATGGAGGCGGATAAAGTTGCAGGACCACTTCTGCGCTCGGCCCTTCCGGCTGGC
TGGTTTATTGCTGATAAATCTGGAGCCGGTGAGCGTGGGTCTCGCGGTATCATTGCAGCACTGGGGCCAG
ATGGTAAGCCCTCCCGTATCGTAGTTATCTACACGACGGGGAGTCAGGCAACTATGGATGAACGAAATAG
ACAGATCGCTGAGATAGGTGCCTCACTGATTAAGCATTGGTAACTGTCAGACCAAGTTTACTCATATATA
CTTTAGATTGATTTAAAACTTCATTTTTAATTTAAAAGGATCTAGGTGAAGATCCTTTTTGATAATCTCA
TGACCAAAATCCCTTAACGTGAGTTTTCGTTCCACTGAGCGTCAGACCCCGTAGAAAAGATCAAAGGATC
TTCTTGAGATCCTTTTTTTCTGCGCGTAATCTGCTGCTTGCAAACAAAAAAACCACCGCTACCAGCGGTG
GTTTGTTTGCCGGATCAAGAGCTACCAACTCTTTTTCCGAAGGTAACTGGCTTCAGCAGAGCGCAGATAC
CAAATACTGTTCTTCTAGTGTAGCCGTAGTTAGGCCACCACTTCAAGAACTCTGTAGCACCGCCTACATA
CCTCGCTCTGCTAATCCTGTTACCAGTGGCTGCTGCCAGTGGCGATAAGTCGTGTCTTACCGGGTTGGAC
TCAAGACGATAGTTACCGGATAAGGCGCAGCGGTCGGGCTGAACGGGGGGTTCGTGCACACAGCCCAGCT
TGGAGCGAACGACCTACACCGAACTGAGATACCTACAGCGTGAGCTATGAGAAAGCGCCACGCTTCCCGA
AGGGAGAAAGGCGGACAGGTATCCGGTAAGCGGCAGGGTCGGAACAGGAGAGCGCACGAGGGAGCTTCCA
GGGGGAAACGCCTGGTATCTTTATAGTCCTGTCGGGTTTCGCCACCTCTGACTTGAGCGTCGATTTTTGT
GATGCTCGTCAGGGGGGCGGAGCCTATGGAAAAACGCCAGCAACGCGGCCTTTTTACGGTTCCTGGCCTT
TTGCTGGCCTTTTGCTCACATG
Features (pLannotate 1.2.2; 23 found; start..end, strand, type, name):
     13..40      +  repeat_region  AAV2 ITR (fragment): inverted terminal repeat of adeno-associated virus serotype 2 inverted
     69..96      +  repeat_region  AAV2 ITR (fragment): inverted terminal repeat of adeno-associated virus serotype 2 inverted
    159..225     +  CDS            small t antigen (fragment): SV40 (simian virus 40) small t antigen
    232..1410    +  promoter       EF-1α promoter: strong constitutive promoter for human elongation factor EF-1α
   1417..1434    +  misc_feature   MCS (fragment): pUC18/19 multiple cloning site
   1441..1474    +  protein_bind   lox2272: Cre-mediated recombination occurs in the 8-bp core sequence (GGATACTT). lox2272 sites are compatible with each other, but incompatible with loxP or loxN sites (Lee and Saito, 1988). Cre recombinase
   1475..1524    -  intron         β-globin intron (fragment): internally truncated intron from human β-globin
   1525..1558    +  protein_bind   loxP: Cre-mediated recombination occurs in the 8-bp core sequence (GCATACAT). Cre recombinase
   1567..2286    -  CDS            SuperNova: monomeric variant of the photosensitizing red fluorescent protein KillerRed (Takemoto et al., 2013)
   2293..2326    -  protein_bind   lox2272: Cre-mediated recombination occurs in the 8-bp core sequence (GGATACTT). lox2272 sites are compatible with each other, but incompatible with loxP or loxN sites (Lee and Saito, 1988). Cre recombinase
   2327..2376    -  intron         β-globin intron (fragment): internally truncated intron from human β-globin
   2377..2410    -  protein_bind   loxP: Cre-mediated recombination occurs in the 8-bp core sequence (GCATACAT). Cre recombinase
   2411..2435    +  misc_feature   MCS (fragment): pBluescript multiple cloning site
   2435..3023    +  misc_feature   WPRE: woodchuck hepatitis virus posttranscriptional regulatory element
   3055..3531    +  polyA_signal   hGH poly(A) signal: human growth hormone polyadenylation signal
   3571..3711    +  repeat_region  AAV2 ITR: inverted terminal repeat of adeno-associated virus serotype 2 inverted
   3716..3767    -  misc_feature   bom (fragment): basis of mobility region from pBR322
   3786..4241    +  rep_origin     f1 ori (sequence partly withheld): f1 bacteriophage origin of replication; arrow indicates direction of (+) strand synthesis
   4242..4291    -  misc_feature   bom (fragment): basis of mobility region from pBR322
   4393..4428    -  CDS            rop (fragment): Rop protein, which maintains plasmids at low copy number; rop
   4523..4627    +  promoter       AmpR promoter: bla
   4628..5488    +  CDS            AmpR: β-lactamase; bla; confers resistance to ampicillin, carbenicillin, and related antibiotics
   5659..6247    +  rep_origin     ori: high-copy-number ColE1/pMB1/pBR322/pUC origin of replication
