[The description below was written by a language model from this plasmid's Addgene catalogue record and pLannotate feature annotations shown in this document.]
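Description:
pAAV-EF1α-DIO-SN is an adeno-associated virus transfer plasmid built on the Stratagene pAAV backbone for Cre-dependent expression of SuperNova (SN) in mammalian cells. It is maintained in bacteria as a high-copy plasmid through a ColE1/pUC-type origin and selected with ampicillin via the β-lactamase gene; an f1 phage origin is also present. The catalogue lists a total size of about 6.3 kb, in line with the 6,307-nt sequenced record. The expression cassette is flanked by AAV2 inverted terminal repeats, which allow it to be packaged into recombinant AAV particles. The annotation detects a complete ITR on the 3′ side but only short fragments on the 5′ side, which may reflect the difficulty of sequencing and annotating these structured repeats.

Between the ITRs, the human EF-1α promoter sits upstream of a double-floxed inverted open reading frame (DIO) arrangement. The 720-bp SuperNova coding sequence, cloned between AscI and NheI sites, lies in antisense orientation relative to the promoter. It is bracketed by a lox2272/loxP pair on one side and an oppositely oriented lox2272/loxP pair on the other. Because the two lox variants are mutually incompatible, Cre recombinase first inverts the insert through one pair and then excises a site of the other pair. This locks the coding sequence in the sense orientation, so expression occurs only in Cre-positive cells. A WPRE element downstream enhances transcript expression, and the human growth hormone polyadenylation signal terminates the transcript.

SuperNova is a monomeric variant of the photosensitizing red fluorescent protein KillerRed, designed for chromophore-assisted light inactivation. Here it is unfused, so the vector provides cell-type-restricted delivery of SuperNova alone. The associated work concerns synaptic plasticity and memory consolidation, but the record does not state the construct's specific role there.
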