Addgene plasmid #181741: pAAV-EF1α-DIO-SN
Purpose: AAV vector for expressing SN
Depositing lab: Yasunori Hayashi. Depositing organization: Kyoto University, Graduate School of Medicine. Publication: Stepwise synaptic plasticity events drive the early phase of memory consolidation. Goto A, Bota A, Miya K, Wang J, Tsukamoto S, Jiang X, Hirai D, Murayama M, Matsuda T, McHugh TJ, Nagai T, Hayashi Y. Science. 2021 Nov 12;374(6569):857-863. doi: 10.1126/science.abj9195. Epub 2021 Nov 11. PubMed 34762472.
Backbone
  Vector backbone: pAAV
  Backbone manufacturer: Stratagene
  Backbone size w/o insert (bp): 5604
  Total vector size (bp): 6324
  Vector type: Mammalian Expression, AAV
Growth in bacteria
  Bacterial resistance: Ampicillin, 100 μg/mL
  Growth temperature: 37°C
  Growth strain: NEB Stable
  Copy number: High Copy
Gene/Insert
  Gene/Insert name: SuperNova (monomeric photosensitizing fluorescent protein for chromophore-assisted light inactivation) (alt name: SN)
  Species: Synthetic
  Insert size (bp): 720
  Promoter: EF1alpha
  Cloning method: Restriction Enzyme; 5′ cloning site AscI (not destroyed); 3′ cloning site NheI (not destroyed)
  Sequencing primers: 5′ TCAAGCCTCAGACAGTGGTTC; 3′ CATAGCGTAAAAGGAGCAACA
Terms and licenses: Academic/Nonprofit Terms; Industry Terms: Not Available to Industry
Depositor comments: As descried above, SN was developed by Dr. Takeharu Nagai (Osaka University). https://www.addgene.org/53234/
How to cite: pAAV-EF1α-DIO-SN was a gift from Yasunori Hayashi (Addgene plasmid # 181741 ; http://n2t.net/addgene:181741 ; RRID:Addgene_181741)
