>Addgene plasmid #181741 | pAAV-EF1α-DIO-SN | depositor partial sequence | sequence record 351496 | SuperNova(SN)
ATGGGTTCAGAGGTCGGCCCCGCCCTGTTCCAGAGCGACATGACCTTCAAAATCTTCATCGACGGCGAGG
TGAACGGCCAGAAGTTCACCATCGTGGCCGACGGCAGCAGCAAGTTCCCCCACGGCGACTTCAACGTGCA
CGCCGTGTGCGAGACCGGCAAGCTGCCCATGAGCTGGAAGCCCATCTGCCACCTGATCCAGTACGGCGAG
CCCTTCTTCGCCCGCTACCCCGACGGCATCAGCCATTTCGCCCAGGAGTGCTTCCCCGAGGGCCTGAGCA
TCGACCGCACCGTGCGCTTCGAGAACGACGGCACCATGACCAGCCACCACACCTACGAGCTGGACGACAC
CTGCGTGGTGAGCCGCATCACCGTGAACTGCGACGGCTTCCAGCCCGACGGCCCCATCATGCGCGACCAG
CTGGTGGACATCCTGCCCAGCGAGACCCACATGTTCCCCCACGGCCCCAACGCCGTGCGCCAGACCGCCA
CCATCGGCTTCACCACCGCCGACGGCGGCAAGATGATGGGCCACTTCGACAGCAAGATGACCTTCAACGG
CAGCCGCGCCATCGAGATCCCCGGCCCACACTTCGTGACCATCATCACCAAGCAGACGAGGGACACTAGC
GACAAGCGCGACCACGTGTGCCAGCGCGAGGTGGCCTACGCCCACAGCGTGCCCCGCATCACCAGCGCCA
TCGGTAGCGACGAGGATTAA
